>Addgene plasmid #152510 | pGBW-m4133944 | depositor full sequence | sequence record 295522 | Full Sequence
CACCATGTTAGAAAATGTGGCTTTTAATGTTGTAAATAAGGGACACTTTGATGGACAACAGGGTGAAGTA
CCAGTTTCTATCATTAATAACACTGTTTACACAAAAGTTGATGGTGTTGATGTAGAATTGTTTGAAAATA
AAACAACATTACCTGTTAATGTAGCATTTGAGCTTTGGGCTAAGCGCAACATTAAACCAGTACCAGAGGT
GAAAATACTCAATAATTTGGGTGTGGACATTGCTGCTAATACTGTGATCTGGGACTACAAAAGAGATGCT
CCAGCACATATATCTACTATTGGTGTTTGTTCTATGACTGACATAGCCAAGAAACCAACTGAAACGATTT
GTGCACCACTCACTGTCTTTTTTGATGGTAGAGTTGATGGTCAAGTAGACTTATTTAGAAATGCCCGTAA
TGGTGTTCTTATTACAGAAGGTAGTGTTAAAGGTTTACAACCATCTGTAGGTCCCAAACAAGCTAGTCTT
AATGGAGTCACATTAATTGGAGAAGCCGTAAAAACACAGTTCAATTATTATAAGAAAGTTGATGGTGTTG
TCCAACAATTACCTGAAACTTACTTTACTCAGAGTAGAAATTTACAAGAATTTAAACCCAGGAGTCAAAT
GGAAATTGATTTCTTAGAATTAGCTATGGATGAATTCATTGAACGGTATAAATTAGAAGGCTATGCCTTC
GAACATATCGTTTATGGAGATTTTAGTCATAGTCAGTTAGGTGGTTTACATCTACTGATTGGACTAGCTA
AACGTTTTAAGGAATCACCTTTTGAATTAGAAGATTTTATTCCTATGGACAGTACAGTTAAAAACTATTT
CATAACAGATGCGCAAACAGGTTCATCTAAGTGTGTGTGTTCTGTTATTGATTTATTACTTGATGATTTT
GTTGAAATAATAAAATCCCAAGATTTATCTGTAGTTTCTAAGGTTGTCAAAGTGACTATTGACTATACAG
AAATTTCATTTATGCTTTGGTGTAAAGATGGCCATGTAGAAACATTTTACCCAAAATTAGAAAACCTTTA
CTTTCAGTCGTACCCCTATGACGTACCAGATTATGCGTAAGCTAGCTTGACTGACTGAGATACAGCGTAC
CTTCAGCTCACAGACATGATAAGATACATTGATGAGTTTGGACAAACCACAACTAGAATGCAGTGAAAAA
AATGCTTTATTTGTGAAATTTGTGATGCTATTGCTTTATTTGTAACCATTATAAGCTGCAATAAACAAGT
TAACAACAACAATTGCATTCATTTTATGTTTCAGGTTCAGGGGGAGGTGTGGGAGGTTTTTTAAAGCAAG
TAAAACCTCTACAAATGTGGTATTGGCCCATCTCTATCGGTATCGTAGCATAACCCCTTGGGGCCTCTAA
ACGGGTCTTGAGGGGTTTTTTGTGCCCCTCGGGCCGGATTGCTATCTACCGGCATTGGCGCAGAAAAAAA
TGCCTGATGCGACGCTGCGCGTCTTATACTCCCACATATGCCAGATTCAGCAACGGATACGGCTTCCCCA
ACTTGCCCACTTCCATACGTGTCCTCCTTACCAGAAATTTATCCTTAAGGTCGTCAGCTATCCTGCAGGC
GATCTCTCGATTTCGATCAAGACATTCCTTTAATGGTCTTTTCTGGACACCACTAGGGGTCAGAAGTAGT
TCATCAAACTTTCTTCCCTCCCTAATCTCATTGGTTACCTTGGGCTATCGAAACTTAATTAACCAGTCAA
GTCAGCTACTTGGCGAGATCGACTTGTCTGGGTTTCGACTACGCTCAGAATTGCGTCAGTCAAGTTCGAT
CTGGTCCTTGCTATTGCACCCGTTCTCCGATTACGAGTTTCATTTAAATCATGTGAGCAAAAGGCCAGCA
AAAGGCCAGGAACCGTAAAAAGGCCGCGTTGCTGGCGTTTTTCCATAGGCTCCGCCCCCCTGACGAGCAT
CACAAAAATCGACGCTCAAGTCAGAGGTGGCGAAACCCGACAGGACTATAAAGATACCAGGCGTTTCCCC
CTGGAAGCTCCCTCGTGCGCTCTCCTGTTCCGACCCTGCCGCTTACCGGATACCTGTCCGCCTTTCTCCC
TTCGGGAAGCGTGGCGCTTTCTCATAGCTCACGCTGTAGGTATCTCAGTTCGGTGTAGGTCGTTCGCTCC
AAGCTGGGCTGTGTGCACGAACCCCCCGTTCAGCCCGACCGCTGCGCCTTATCCGGTAACTATCGTCTTG
AGTCCAACCCGGTAAGACACGACTTATCGCCACTGGCAGCAGCCACTGGTAACAGGATTAGCAGAGCGAG
GTATGTAGGCGGTGCTACAGAGTTCTTGAAGTGGTGGCCTAACTACGGCTACACTAGAAGAACAGTATTT
GGTATCTGCGCTCTGCTGAAGCCAGTTACCTTCGGAAAAAGAGTTGGTAGCTCTTGATCCGGCAAACAAA
CCACCGCTGGTAGCGGTGGTTTTTTTGTTTGCAAGCAGCAGATTACGCGCAGAAAAAAAGGATCTCAAGA
AGATCCTTTGATCTTTTCTACGGGGTCTGACGCTCAGTGGAACGAAAACTCACGTTAAGGGATTTTGGTC
ATGAGATTATCAAAAAGGATCTTCACCTAGATCCTTTTAAATTAAAAATGAAGTTTTAAATCAATCTAAA
GTATATATGAGTAAACTTGGTCTGACAGTTACCAATGCTTAATCAGTGAGGCACCTATCTCAGCGATCTG
TCTATTTCGTTCATCCATAGTTGCATTTAAATTTCCGAACTCTCCAAGGCCCTCGTCGGAAAATCTTCAA
ACCTTTCGTCCGATCCATCTTGCAGGCTACCTCTCGAACGAACTATCGCAAGTCTCTTGGCCGGCCTTGC
GCCTTGGCTATTGCTTGGCAGCGCCTATCGCCAGGTATTACTCCAATCCCGAATATCCGAGATCGGGATC
ACCCGAGAGAAGTTCAACCTACATCCTCAATCCCGATCTATCCGAGATCCGAGGAATATCGAAATCGGGG
CGCGCCTGGCCTCCGCGCCGGGTTTTGGCGCCTCCCGCGGGCGCCCCCCTCGTCACGGCGAGCGCTGCCA
CGTCAGACGAAGGGCGCAGGAGCGTCCTGATCCTTCCGCCCGGACGCTCAGGACAGCGGCCCGCTGCTCA
TAAGACTCGGCCTTAGAACCCCAGTATCAGCAGAAGGACATTTTAGGACGGGACTTGGGTGACTCTAGGG
CACTGGTTTTCTTTCCAGAGAGCGGAACAGGCGAGGAAAAGTAGTCCCTTCTCGGCGATTCTGCGGAGGG
ATCTCCGTGGGGCGGTGAACGCCGATGATTATATAAGGACGCGCCGGGTGTGGCACAGCTAGTTCCGTCG
CAGCCGGGATTTGGGTCGCGGTTCTTGTTTGTGGATCGCTGTGATCGTCACTTGGTGAGTAGCGGGCTGC
TGGGCTGGCCGGGGCTTTCGTGGCCGCCGGGCCGCTCGGTGGGACGGAAGCGTGTGGAGAGACCGCCAAG
GGCTGTAGTCTGGGTCCGCGAGCAAGGTTGCCCTGAACTGGGGGTTGGGGGGAGCGCAGCAAAATGGCGG
CTGTTCCCGAGTCTTGAATGGAAGACGCTTGTGAGGCGGGCTGTGAGGTCGTTGAAACAAGGTGGGGGGC
ATGGTGGGCGGCAAGAACCCAAGGTCTTGAGCCCTTCGCTAATGCGGGAAAGCTCTTATTCGGGTGAGAT
GGGCTGGGCACCATCTGGGGACCCTGACGTGAAGTTTGTCACTGACTGGAGAACTCGGTTTGTCGTCTGT
TGCGGGGGCGGCAGTTATGGCGGTGCCGTTGGGCAGTGCACCCGTACCTTTGGGAGCGCGCGCCCTCGTC
GTGTCGTGACGTCACCCGTTCTGTTGGCTTATAATGCAGGGTGGGGCCACCTGCCGGTAGGTGTGCGGTA
GGCTTTTCTCCGTCGCAGGACGCAGGGTTCGGGCCTAGGGTAGGCTCTCCTGAATCGACAGGCGCCGGAC
CTCTGGTGAGGGGAGGGATAAGTGAGGCGTCAGTTTCTTTGGTCGGTTTTATGTACCTATCTTCTTAAGT
AGCTGAAGCTCCGGTTTTGAACTATGCGCTCGGGGTTGGCGAGTGTGTTTTGTGAAGTTTTTTAGGCACC
TTTTGAAATGTAATCATTTGGGTCAATATGTAATTTTCAGTGTTAGACTTGTAAATTGTCCGCTAAATTC
TGGCCGTTTTTGGCTTTTTTGTTAGACAACATGACCGAGTACAAGCCCACGGTGCGCCTCGCCACCCGCG
ACGACGTCCCCAGGGCCGTACGCACCCTCGCCGCCGCGTTCGCCGACTACCCCGCCACGCGCCACACCGT
CGATCCGGACCGCCACATCGAGCGGGTCACCGAGCTGCAAGAACTCTTCCTCACGCGCGTCGGGCTCGAC
ATCGGCAAGGTGTGGGTCGCGGACGACGGCGCCGCGGTGGCGGTCTGGACCACGCCGGAGAGCGTCGAAG
CGGGGGCGGTGTTCGCCGAGATCGGCCCGCGCATGGCCGAGTTGAGCGGTTCCCGGCTGGCCGCGCAGCA
ACAGATGGAGGGCCTCCTGGCGCCGCACCGGCCCAAGGAGCCCGCGTGGTTCCTGGCCACCGTCGGCGTC
TCGCCCGACCACCAGGGCAAGGGTCTGGGCAGCGCCGTCGTGCTCCCCGGAGTGGAGGCCGCCGAGCGCG
CCGGGGTGCCCGCCTTCCTGGAGACCTCCGCGCCCCGCAACCTCCCCTTCTACGAGCGGCTCGGCTTCAC
CGTCACCGCCGACGTCGAGGTGCCCGAAGGACCGCGCACCTGGTGCATGACCCGCAAGCCCGGTGCCTAG
GCTAGTATGTAAGCCTAGTCTTAGATAATAAAATCGCTATCCATCGAAGATGGATGTGTGTTGGTTTTTT
GTGTGTGTAACGCTAGGCGCGCCTGGTGTACCGAGAACGATCCTCTCAGTGCGAGTCTCGACGATCCATA
TCGTTGCTTGGCAGTCAGCCAGTCGGAATCCAGCTTGGGACCCAGGAAGTCCAATCGTCAGATATTGTAC
TCAAGCCTGGTCACGGCAGCGTACCGATCTGTTTAAACCTAGATATTGATAGTCTGATCGGTCAACGTAT
AATCGAGTCCTAGCTTTTGCAAACATCTATCAAGAGACAGGATCAGCAGGAGGCTTTCGCATGAGTATTC
AACATTTCCGTGTCGCCCTTATTCCCTTTTTTGCGGCATTTTGCCTTCCTGTTTTTGCTCACCCAGAAAC
GCTGGTGAAAGTAAAAGATGCTGAAGATCAGTTGGGTGCGCGAGTGGGTTACATCGAACTGGATCTCAAC
AGCGGTAAGATCCTTGAGAGTTTTCGCCCCGAAGAACGCTTTCCAATGATGAGCACTTTTAAAGTTCTGC
TATGTGGCGCGGTATTATCCCGTATTGACGCCGGGCAAGAGCAACTCGGTCGCCGCATACACTATTCTCA
GAATGACTTGGTTGAGTATTCACCAGTCACAGAAAAGCATCTTACGGATGGCATGACAGTAAGAGAATTA
TGCAGTGCTGCCATAACCATGAGTGATAACACTGCGGCCAACTTACTTCTGACAACGATTGGAGGACCGA
AGGAGCTAACCGCTTTTTTGCACAACATGGGGGATCATGTAACTCGCCTTGATCGTTGGGAACCGGAGCT
GAATGAAGCCATACCAAACGACGAGCGTGACACCACGATGCCTGTAGCAATGGCAACAACCTTGCGTAAA
CTATTAACTGGCGAACTACTTACTCTAGCTTCCCGGCAACAGTTGATAGACTGGATGGAGGCGGATAAAG
TTGCAGGACCACTTCTGCGCTCGGCCCTTCCGGCTGGCTGGTTTATTGCTGATAAATCTGGAGCCGGTGA
GCGTGGGTCTCGCGGTATCATTGCAGCACTGGGGCCAGATGGTAAGCCCTCCCGTATCGTAGTTATCTAC
ACGACGGGGAGTCAGGCAACTATGGATGAACGAAATAGACAGATCGCTGAGATAGGTGCCTCACTGATTA
AGCATTGGTAACCGATTCTAGGTGCATTGGCGCAGAAAAAAATGCCTGATGCGACGCTGCGCGTCTTATA
CTCCCACATATGCCAGATTCAGCAACGGATACGGCTTCCCCAACTTGCCCACTTCCATACGTGTCCTCCT
TACCAGAAATTTATCCTTAAGATCGTTTAAACTCGACTCTGGCTCTATCGAATCTCCGTCGTTTCGAGCT
TACGCGAACAGCCGTGGCGCTCATTTGCTCGTCGGGCATCGAATCTCGTCAGCTATCGTCAGCTTACCTT
TTTGGCAGCGATCGCGGCTCCCGACATCTTGGACCATTAGCTCCACAGGTATCTTCTTCCCTCTAGTGGT
CATAACAGCAGCTTCAGCTACCTCTCAATTCAAAAAACCCCTCAAGACCCGTTTAGAGGCCCCAAGGGGT
TATGCTATCAATCGTTGCGTTACACACACAAAAAACCAACACACATCCATCTTCGATGGATAGCGATTTT
ATTATCTAACTGCTGATCGAGTGTAGCCAGATCTAGTAATCAATTACGGGGTCATTAGTTCATAGCCCAT
ATATGGAGTTCCGCGTTACATAACTTACGGTAAATGGCCCGCCTGGCTGACCGCCCAACGACCCCCGCCC
ATTGACGTCAATAATGACGTATGTTCCCATAGTAACGCCAATAGGGACTTTCCATTGACGTCAATGGGTG
GAGTATTTACGGTAAACTGCCCACTTGGCAGTACATCAAGTGTATCATATGCCAAGTACGCCCCCTATTG
ACGTCAATGACGGTAAATGGCCCGCCTGGCATTATGCCCAGTACATGACCTTATGGGACTTTCCTACTTG
GCAGTACATCTACGTATTAGTCATCGCTATTACCATGCTGATGCGGTTTTGGCAGTACATCAATGGGCGT
GGATAGCGGTTTGACTCACGGGGATTTCCAAGTCTCCACCCCATTGACGTCAATGGGAGTTTGTTTTGGC
ACCAAAATCAACGGGACTTTCCAAAATGTCGTAACAACTCCGCCCCATTGACGCAAATGGGCGGTAGGCG
TGTACGGTGGGAGGTCTATATAAGCAGAGCTGGTTTAGTGAACCGTCAGATCAGATCTTTGTCGATCCTA
CCATCCACTCGACACACCCGCCAGCGGCCGC
Features (pLannotate 1.2.2; 19 found; start..end, strand, type, name):
      8..1042    +  CDS            rep (fragment): R1AB_SARS2 - Experimental evidence at protein level: Swiss-Prot protein existence level 1. [2'-O-methyltransferase]: Methyltransferase that mediates mRNA cap 2'-O-ribose methylation to the 5'-cap structure of viral mRNAs. N7-methyl guanosine cap is a prerequisite for binding of nsp16. Therefore plays an essential role in viral mRNAs cap methylation which is essential to evade immune system. From Severe acute respiratory syndrome coronavirus 2 (2019-nCoV) (SARS-CoV-2).
   1140..1261    -  polyA_signal   SV40 poly(A) signal: SV40 polyadenylation signal
   1284..1353    -  CDS            large T antigen (fragment): large T antigen from SV40 (simian virus 40)
   1376..1422    +  terminator     T7 terminator: transcription terminator for bacteriophage T7 RNA polymerase
   1452..1588    +  terminator     rrnG terminator: transcription terminator from the E. coli ribosomal RNA rrnG operon (Albrechtsen et al., 1991)
   1633..1704    +  misc_feature   3' β-globin insulator: insulator downstream of the human β-globin locus (Farrell et al., 2002)
   1930..2518    -  rep_origin     ori: high-copy-number ColE1/pMB1/pBR322/pUC origin of replication
   2690..2754    -  CDS            bla(M) (fragment): β-lactamase lacking the signal sequence; bla(M); allows cytosolic expression of β-lactamase
   3018..4227    +  promoter       UbC promoter: human ubiquitin C promoter
   4231..4828    +  CDS            PuroR (fragment): puromycin N-acetyltransferase; pac from Streptomyces; confers resistance to puromycin
   4857..4905    +  polyA_signal   poly(A) signal: synthetic polyadenylation signal
   5171..6031    +  CDS            AmpR: β-lactamase; bla; confers resistance to ampicillin, carbenicillin, and related antibiotics
   6044..6180    +  terminator     rrnG terminator: transcription terminator from the E. coli ribosomal RNA rrnG operon (Albrechtsen et al., 1991)
   6325..6396    +  misc_feature   5' β-globin insulator: insulator upstream of the human β-globin locus (Farrell et al., 2002)
   6401..6447    -  terminator     T7 terminator: transcription terminator for bacteriophage T7 RNA polymerase
   6465..6513    -  polyA_signal   poly(A) signal: synthetic polyadenylation signal
   6594..6897    +  enhancer       CMV enhancer: human cytomegalovirus immediate early enhancer
   6970..6987    -  promoter       CMV promoter (fragment): human cytomegalovirus (CMV) immediate early promoter
   7050..7101    +  promoter       CMVd2 promoter: truncated human cytomegalovirus (CMV) immediate early promoter that yields moderately reduced expression relative to the full-length promoter
