[The description below was written by a language model from this plasmid's Addgene catalogue record and pLannotate feature annotations shown in this document.]
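Description:
pGBW-m4133944 is a mammalian expression plasmid built on the pTwist_CMV_Puro_6 backbone and carrying the wild-type SARS-CoV-2 endoRNAse coding sequence, a mature cleavage product of the ORF1ab replicase polyprotein. It is propagated in E. coli as a high-copy plasmid through a ColE1/pUC-type origin and selected with ampicillin via a full-length β-lactamase (AmpR) gene. For selection in mammalian cells, a separate cassette places the puromycin N-acetyltransferase gene under the human ubiquitin C promoter, followed by a synthetic polyadenylation signal.

The roughly 1 kb insert sits at the start of the sequence record, immediately downstream of the CMV enhancer and promoter elements that wrap around the plasmid origin. It is followed by an SV40 polyadenylation signal. The automated annotation matches this region to the SARS-CoV-2 replicase polyprotein R1AB. However, the functional text it attaches describes the 2'-O-methyltransferase, which reflects the generic polyprotein entry rather than the endoRNAse stated in the catalogue fields. According to the record, the backbone supplies a C-terminal HA epitope tag joined through a cleavable TEV protease site, allowing detection or immunoprecipitation of the protein and later removal of the tag. These short elements are not picked out in the feature table. The expression unit is bracketed by 5' and 3' β-globin insulator elements, and bacterial rrnG and T7 terminators plus an additional synthetic poly(A) signal help isolate it from read-through transcription from neighbouring regions.

The construct is intended for transient or puromycin-selected expression of tagged SARS-CoV-2 endoRNAse in mammalian cells. The record does not specify particular applications.
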