Addgene plasmid #152510: pGBW-m4133944
Purpose: Mammalian expression plasmid for SARS-CoV-2 endoRNAse
Depositing lab: Ginkgo Bioworks & Benjie Chen. Depositing organization: Ginkgo Bioworks.
Backbone
  Vector backbone: pTwist_CMV_Puro_6
  Backbone size w/o insert (bp): 6080
  Vector type: Mammalian Expression
  Selectable markers: Puromycin
Growth in bacteria
  Bacterial resistance: Ampicillin, 100 μg/mL
  Growth temperature: 37°C
  Growth strain: DH5alpha
  Copy number: High Copy
Gene/Insert
  Gene/Insert name: SARS-CoV-2 endoRNAse
  Species: Severe acute respiratory syndrome coronavirus 2
  Insert size (bp): 1031
  Mutation: wt
  Entrez Gene: ORF1ab (a.k.a. GU280_gp01)
  Promoter: CMV
  Tag / fusion protein: Cleavable TEV;HA (C terminal on backbone)
  Cloning method: Unknown
Resource information
  A portion of this plasmid was derived from a plasmid made by: GinkgoBioworks
Depositor comments: NCBI reference sequence: YP_009725310.1
How to cite: pGBW-m4133944 was a gift from Ginkgo Bioworks & Benjie Chen (Addgene plasmid # 152510 ; http://n2t.net/addgene:152510 ; RRID:Addgene_152510)
